Addgene plasmid #117549: pEPOR1CB0013
Purpose: Level 1 Golden Gate Cassette: LbCas12a expression cassette for dicotyledonous plants
Depositing lab: Nicola Patron. Depositing organization: Earlham Institute. Publication: Comparison of efficiency and specificity of CRISPR-associated (Cas) nucleases in plants: An expanded toolkit for precision genome engineering. Raitskin O, Schudoma C, West A, Patron NJ. PLoS One. 2019 Feb 27;14(2):e0211598. doi: 10.1371/journal.pone.0211598. eCollection 2019. PubMed 30811422.
Backbone
  Vector backbone: pICH47742
  Vector type: Plant Expression
Growth in bacteria
  Bacterial resistance: Ampicillin, 100 μg/mL
  Growth temperature: 37°C
  Growth strain: DH5alpha
  Copy number: High Copy
Gene/Insert
  Gene/Insert name: 2x35S+5'UTR OMEGA (pICH51288) + LbCas12a (with stop codon) (pEPOR0SP0007)+ Nos (pICH41421)
  Species: Synthetic
  Promoter: 2x35S+5'UTR OMEGA (pICH51288)
  Cloning method: Restriction Enzyme; 5′ cloning site BsaI (destroyed during cloning); 3′ cloning site BsaI (destroyed during cloning)
Terms and licenses: Academic/Nonprofit Terms; Industry Terms: Not Available to Industry
Depositor comments: Promoter/5'UTR: 2x35S+5'UTR OMEGA (pICH51288) +CDS: LbCas12a (with stop codon) (pEPOR0SP0007)+3'UTR/terminator: Nos (pICH41421) Please visit https://www.biorxiv.org/content/early/2018/09/20/422766 for BioRxiv preprint
How to cite: pEPOR1CB0013 was a gift from Nicola Patron (Addgene plasmid # 117549 ; http://n2t.net/addgene:117549 ; RRID:Addgene_117549)
