[The description below was written by a language model from this plasmid's Addgene catalogue record and pLannotate feature annotations shown in this document.]
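Description:
pEPOR1CB0013 is a Level 1 Golden Gate (MoClo-style) plant expression cassette built in the pICH47742 acceptor backbone and designed to express the CRISPR nuclease LbCas12a (LbCpf1, from Lachnospiraceae bacterium ND2006) in dicotyledonous plants. The roughly 9.3 kb plasmid is propagated in E. coli at high copy through a ColE1/pUC-type origin and selected with ampicillin via the β-lactamase gene. The backbone also carries the broad-host-range incP oriV together with trfA, which encodes its replication initiator, and the cassette lies between nopaline-type left and right T-DNA border repeats. These are the features of a binary vector that can be maintained in Agrobacterium and used for T-DNA transfer. A short TetR fragment annotated in the backbone appears to be a remnant rather than a functional element.

The transcription unit was assembled from three Level 0 parts by BsaI-mediated cloning, which destroys the BsaI sites. An enhanced CaMV 35S promoter with a duplicated enhancer, joined to the tobacco mosaic virus Ω 5' leader, provides strong constitutive transcription and enhanced translation. It drives the LbCas12a coding sequence, which the feature table shows is followed in frame by a bipartite nucleoplasmin nuclear localisation signal and a 3xHA epitope tag for detection, ending in a stop codon. The nopaline synthase terminator supplies the polyadenylation signal. No guide RNA (crRNA) unit or plant selection marker is annotated, consistent with its role as a single-gene module intended to be combined with other Level 1 cassettes into multigene constructs. The associated work compared the efficiency and specificity of different Cas nucleases for plant genome engineering.
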