Features (pLannotate 1.2.2; 14 found; start..end, strand, type, name):
    111..787     +  promoter       CaMV 35S promoter (enhanced): cauliflower mosaic virus 35S promoter with a duplicated enhancer region
    812..865     +  misc_feature   TMV Ω: translational enhancer from the tobacco mosaic virus 5'-leader sequence (Gallie et al., 1988)
    874..4557    +  CDS            LbCpf1: CRISPR-associated protein from Lachnospiraceae bacterium ND2006 (Zetsche et al., 2015)
   4558..4605    +  CDS            nucleoplasmin NLS: bipartite nuclear localization signal from nucleoplasmin
   4612..4692    +  CDS            3xHA: three tandem HA epitope tags
   4708..4960    +  terminator     NOS terminator: nopaline synthase terminator and poly(A) signal
   5008..5032    +  misc_feature   RB T-DNA repeat: right border repeat from nopaline C58 T-DNA
   5144..5164    -  CDS            TetR (fragment): tetracycline resistance regulatory protein; tetR
   5191..6336    -  CDS            trfA: TRFA_ECOLX - Experimental evidence at protein level: Swiss-Prot protein existence level 1. Also involved in plasmid copy number control, promoting intermolecular coupling of protein bound iterons at oriV, which inhibits replication initiation. From Escherichia coli.
   6672..7260    -  rep_origin     ori: high-copy-number ColE1/pMB1/pBR322/pUC origin of replication
   7431..8291    -  CDS            AmpR: β-lactamase; bla; confers resistance to ampicillin, carbenicillin, and related antibiotics
   8292..8396    -  promoter       AmpR promoter: bla
   8483..9114    -  rep_origin     oriV: incP origin of replication
   9206..9230    +  misc_feature   LB T-DNA repeat: left border repeat from nopaline C58 T-DNA
>Addgene plasmid #117549 | pEPOR1CB0013 | addgene full sequence | sequence record 228087 | Addgene NGS Result
TCTGTGAAGACAAGCAAGAATTCAAGCTTGGAGGTCAACATGGTGGAGCACGACACTCTGGTCTACTCCA
AAAATGTCAAAGATACAGTCTCAGAAGATCAAAGGGCTATTGAGACTTTTCAACAAAGGATAATTTCGGG
AAACCTCCTCGGATTCCATTGCCCAGCTATCTGTCACTTCATCGAAAGGACAGTAGAAAAGGAAGGTGGC
TCCTACAAATGCCATCATTGCGATAAAGGAAAGGCTATCATTCAAGATCTCTCTGCCGACAGTGGTCCCA
AAGATGGACCCCCACCCACGAGGAGCATCGTGGAAAAAGAAGAGGTTCCAACCACGTCTACAAAGCAAGT
GGATTGATGTGATAACATGGTGGAGCACGACACTCTGGTCTACTCCAAAAATGTCAAAGATACAGTCTCA
GAAGATCAAAGGGCTATTGAGACTTTTCAACAAAGGATAATTTCGGGAAACCTCCTCGGATTCCATTGCC
CAGCTATCTGTCACTTCATCGAAAGGACAGTAGAAAAGGAAGGTGGCTCCTACAAATGCCATCATTGCGA
TAAAGGAAAGGCTATCATTCAAGATCTCTCTGCCGACAGTGGTCCCAAAGATGGACCCCCACCCACGAGG
AGCATCGTGGAAAAAGAAGAGGTTCCAACCACGTCTACAAAGCAAGTGGATTGATGTGACATCTCCACTG
ACGTAAGGGATGACGCACAATCCCACTATCCTTCGCAAGACCCTTCCTCTATATAAGGAAGTTCATTTCA
TTTGGAGAGGACACGCTCGAGTATAAGAGCTCATTTTTACAACAATTACCAACAACAACAAACAACAAAC
AACATTACAATTACATTTACAATTATCGATACAATGAGCAAGCTGGAGAAGTTTACAAACTGCTACTCCC
TGTCTAAGACCCTGAGGTTCAAGGCCATCCCTGTGGGCAAGACCCAGGAGAACATCGACAATAAGCGGCT
GCTGGTGGAGGACGAGAAGAGAGCCGAGGATTATAAGGGCGTGAAGAAGCTGCTGGATCGCTACTATCTG
TCTTTTATCAACGACGTGCTGCACAGCATCAAGCTGAAGAATCTGAACAATTACATCAGCCTGTTCCGGA
AGAAAACCAGAACCGAGAAGGAGAATAAGGAGCTGGAGAACCTGGAGATCAATCTGCGGAAGGAGATCGC
CAAGGCCTTCAAGGGCAACGAGGGCTACAAGTCCCTGTTTAAGAAGGATATCATCGAGACAATCCTGCCA
GAGTTCCTGGACGATAAGGACGAGATCGCCCTGGTGAACAGCTTCAATGGCTTTACCACAGCCTTCACCG
GCTTCTTTGATAACAGAGAGAATATGTTTTCCGAGGAGGCCAAGAGCACATCCATCGCCTTCAGGTGTAT
CAACGAGAATCTGACCCGCTACATCTCTAATATGGACATCTTCGAGAAGGTGGACGCCATCTTTGATAAG
CACGAGGTGCAGGAGATCAAGGAGAAGATCCTGAACAGCGACTATGATGTGGAGGATTTCTTTGAGGGCG
AGTTCTTTAACTTTGTGCTGACACAGGAGGGCATCGACGTGTATAACGCCATCATCGGCGGCTTCGTGAC
CGAGAGCGGCGAGAAGATCAAGGGCCTGAACGAGTACATCAACCTGTATAATCAGAAAACCAAGCAGAAG
CTGCCTAAGTTTAAGCCACTGTATAAGCAGGTGCTGAGCGATCGGGAGTCTCTGAGCTTCTACGGCGAGG
GCTATACATCCGATGAGGAGGTGCTGGAGGTGTTTAGAAACACCCTGAACAAGAACAGCGAGATCTTCAG
CTCCATCAAGAAGCTGGAGAAGCTGTTCAAGAATTTTGACGAGTACTCTAGCGCCGGCATCTTTGTGAAG
AACGGCCCCGCCATCAGCACAATCTCCAAGGATATCTTCGGCGAGTGGAACGTGATCCGGGACAAGTGGA
ATGCCGAGTATGACGATATCCACCTGAAGAAGAAGGCCGTGGTGACCGAGAAGTACGAGGACGATCGGAG
AAAGTCCTTCAAGAAGATCGGCTCCTTTTCTCTGGAGCAGCTGCAGGAGTACGCCGACGCCGATCTGTCT
GTGGTGGAGAAGCTGAAGGAGATCATCATCCAGAAGGTGGATGAGATCTACAAGGTGTATGGCTCCTCTG
AGAAGCTGTTCGACGCCGATTTTGTGCTGGAGAAGAGCCTGAAGAAGAACGACGCCGTGGTGGCCATCAT
GAAGGACCTGCTGGATTCTGTGAAGAGCTTCGAGAATTACATCAAGGCCTTCTTTGGCGAGGGCAAGGAG
ACAAACAGGGACGAGTCCTTCTATGGCGATTTTGTGCTGGCCTACGACATCCTGCTGAAGGTGGACCACA
TCTACGATGCCATCCGCAATTATGTGACCCAGAAGCCCTACTCTAAGGATAAGTTCAAGCTGTATTTTCA
GAACCCTCAGTTCATGGGCGGCTGGGACAAGGATAAGGAGACAGACTATCGGGCCACCATCCTGAGATAC
GGCTCCAAGTACTATCTGGCCATCATGGATAAGAAGTACGCCAAGTGCCTGCAGAAGATCGACAAGGACG
ATGTGAACGGCAATTACGAGAAGATCAACTATAAGCTGCTGCCCGGCCCTAATAAGATGCTGCCAAAGGT
GTTCTTTTCTAAGAAGTGGATGGCCTACTATAACCCCAGCGAGGACATCCAGAAGATCTACAAGAATGGC
ACATTCAAGAAGGGCGATATGTTTAACCTGAATGACTGTCACAAGCTGATCGACTTCTTTAAGGATAGCA
TCTCCCGGTATCCAAAGTGGTCCAATGCCTACGATTTCAACTTTTCTGAGACAGAGAAGTATAAGGACAT
CGCCGGCTTTTACAGAGAGGTGGAGGAGCAGGGCTATAAGGTGAGCTTCGAGTCTGCCAGCAAGAAGGAG
GTGGATAAGCTGGTGGAGGAGGGCAAGCTGTATATGTTCCAGATCTATAACAAGGACTTTTCCGATAAGT
CTCACGGCACACCCAATCTGCACACCATGTACTTCAAGCTGCTGTTTGACGAGAACAATCACGGACAGAT
CAGGCTGAGCGGAGGAGCAGAGCTGTTCATGAGGCGCGCCTCCCTGAAGAAGGAGGAGCTGGTGGTGCAC
CCAGCCAACTCCCCTATCGCCAACAAGAATCCAGATAATCCCAAGAAAACCACAACCCTGTCCTACGACG
TGTATAAGGATAAGAGGTTTTCTGAGGACCAGTACGAGCTGCACATCCCAATCGCCATCAATAAGTGCCC
CAAGAACATCTTCAAGATCAATACAGAGGTGCGCGTGCTGCTGAAGCACGACGATAACCCCTATGTGATC
GGCATCGATAGGGGCGAGCGCAATCTGCTGTATATCGTGGTGGTGGACGGCAAGGGCAACATCGTGGAGC
AGTATTCCCTGAACGAGATCATCAACAACTTCAACGGCATCAGGATCAAGACAGATTACCACTCTCTGCT
GGACAAGAAGGAGAAGGAGAGGTTCGAGGCCCGCCAGAACTGGACCTCCATCGAGAATATCAAGGAGCTG
AAGGCCGGCTATATCTCTCAGGTGGTGCACAAGATCTGCGAGCTGGTGGAGAAGTACGATGCCGTGATCG
CCCTGGAGGACCTGAACTCTGGCTTTAAGAATAGCCGCGTGAAGGTGGAGAAGCAGGTGTATCAGAAGTT
CGAGAAGATGCTGATCGATAAGCTGAACTACATGGTGGACAAGAAGTCTAATCCTTGTGCAACAGGCGGC
GCCCTGAAGGGCTATCAGATCACCAATAAGTTCGAGAGCTTTAAGTCCATGTCTACCCAGAACGGCTTCA
TCTTTTACATCCCTGCCTGGCTGACATCCAAGATCGATCCATCTACCGGCTTTGTGAACCTGCTGAAAAC
CAAGTATACCAGCATCGCCGATTCCAAGAAGTTCATCAGCTCCTTTGACAGGATCATGTACGTGCCCGAG
GAGGATCTGTTCGAGTTTGCCCTGGACTATAAGAACTTCTCTCGCACAGACGCCGATTACATCAAGAAGT
GGAAGCTGTACTCCTACGGCAACCGGATCAGAATCTTCCGGAATCCTAAGAAGAACAACGTGTTCGACTG
GGAGGAGGTGTGCCTGACCAGCGCCTATAAGGAGCTGTTCAACAAGTACGGCATCAATTATCAGCAGGGC
GATATCAGAGCCCTGCTGTGCGAGCAGTCCGACAAGGCCTTCTACTCTAGCTTTATGGCCCTGATGAGCC
TGATGCTGCAGATGCGGAACAGCATCACAGGCCGCACCGACGTGGATTTTCTGATCAGCCCTGTGAAGAA
CTCCGACGGCATCTTCTACGATAGCCGGAACTATGAGGCCCAGGAGAATGCCATCCTGCCAAAGAACGCC
GACGCCAATGGCGCCTATAACATCGCCAGAAAGGTGCTGTGGGCCATCGGCCAGTTCAAGAAGGCCGAGG
ACGAGAAGCTGGATAAGGTGAAGATCGCCATCTCTAACAAGGAGTGGCTGGAGTACGCCCAGACCAGCGT
GAAGCACAAAAGGCCGGCGGCCACGAAAAAGGCCGGCCAGGCAAAAAAGAAAAAGGGATCCTACCCATAC
GATGTTCCAGATTACGCTTATCCCTACGACGTGCCTGATTATGCATACCCATATGATGTCCCCGACTATG
CCTAAGCTTGTCAAGCAGATCGTTCAAACATTTGGCAATAAAGTTTCTTAAGATTGAATCCTGTTGCCGG
TCTTGCGATGATTATCATATAATTTCTGTTGAATTACGTTAAGCATGTAATAATTAACATGTAATGCATG
ACGTTATTTATGAGATGGGTTTTTATGATTAGAGTCCCGCAATTATACATTTAATACGCGATAGAAAACA
AAATATAGCGCGCAAACTAGGATAAATTATCGCGCGCGGTGTCATCTATGTTACTAGATCGACGCTACTA
TTGTCTTCTGCACGAAGTGGTTTAAACTATCAGTGTTTGACAGGATATATTGGCGGGTAAACCTAAGAGA
AAAGAGCGTTTATTAGAATAATCGGATATTTAAAAGGGCGTGAAAAGGTTTATCCGTTCGTCCATTTGTA
TGTGCATGCCAACCACAGGGTTCCCCAGATCAGGCGCTGGCTGCTGAACCCCCAGCCGGAACTGACCCCA
CAAGGCCCTAGCGTTTGCAATGCACCAGGTCATCATTGACCCAGGCGTGTTCCACCAGGCCGCTGCCTCG
CAACTCTTCGCAGGCTTCGCCGACCTGCTCGCGCCACTTCTTCACGCGGGTGGAATCCGATCCGCACATG
AGGCGGAAGGTTTCCAGCTTGAGCGGGTACGGCTCCCGGTGCGAGCTGAAATAGTCGAACATCCGTCGGG
CCGTCGGCGACAGCTTGCGGTACTTCTCCCATATGAATTTCGTGTAGTGGTCGCCAGCAAACAGCACGAC
GATTTCCTCGTCGATCAGGACCTGGCAACGGGACGTTTTCTTGCCACGGTCCAGGACGCGGAAGCGGTGC
AGCAGCGACACCGATTCCAGGTGCCCAACGCGGTCGGACGTGAAGCCCATCGCCGTCGCCTGTAGGCGCG
ACAGGCATTCCTCGGCCTTCGTGTAATACCGGCCATTGATCGACCAGCCCAGGTCCTGGCAAAGCTCGTA
GAACGTGAAGGTGATCGGCTCGCCGATAGGGGTGCGCTTCGCGTACTCCAACACCTGCTGCCACACCAGT
TCGTCATCGTCGGCCCGCAGCTCGACGCCGGTGTAGGTGATCTTCACGTCCTTGTTGACGTGGAAAATGA
CCTTGTTTTGCAGCGCCTCGCGCGGGATTTTCTTGTTGCGCGTGGTGAACAGGGCAGAGCGGGCCGTGTC
GTTTGGCATCGCTCGCATCGTGTCCGGCCACGGCGCAATATCGAACAAGGAAAGCTGCATTTCCTTGATC
TGCTGCTTCGTGTGTTTCAGCAACGCGGCCTGCTTGGCCTCGCTGACCTGTTTTGCCAGGTCCTCGCCGG
CGGTTTTTCGCTTCTTGGTCGTCATAGTTCCTCGCGTGTCGATGGTCATCGACTTCGCCAAACCTGCCGC
CTCCTGTTCAAGACGACGCGAACGCTCCACGGCGGCCGATGGCGCGGGCAGGGCAGGGGGAGCCAGTTGC
ACGCTGTCGCGCTCGATCTTGGCCGTAGCTTGCTGGACCATCGAGCCGACGGACTGGAAGGTTTCGCGGG
GCGCACGCATGACGGTGCGGCTTGCGATGGTTTCGGCATCCTCGGCGGAAAACCCCGCGTCGATCAGTTC
TTGCCTGTATGCCTTCCGGTCAAACGTCCGATTCATTCACCCTCCTTGCGGGATTGCCCCGACTCACGCC
GGGGCAATGTGCCCTTATTCCTGATTTGACCCGCCTGGTGCCTTGGTGTCCAGATAATCCACCTTATCGG
CAATGAAGTCGGTCCCGTAGACCGTCTGGCCGTCCTTCTCGTACTTGGTATTCCGAATCTTGCCCTGCAC
GAATACCAGCGACCCCTTGCCCAAATACTTGCCGTGGGCCTCGGCCTGAGAGCCAAAACACTTGATGCGG
AAGAAGTCGGTGCGCTCCTGCTTGTCGCCGGCATCGTTGCGCCACATCTAGGATCTGCCAGGAACCGTAA
AAAGGCCGCGTTGCTGGCGTTTTTCCATAGGCTCCGCCCCCCTGACGAGCATCACAAAAATCGACGCTCA
AGTCAGAGGTGGCGAAACCCGACAGGACTATAAAGATACCAGGCGTTTCCCCCTGGAAGCTCCCTCGTGC
GCTCTCCTGTTCCGACCCTGCCGCTTACCGGATACCTGTCCGCCTTTCTCCCTTCGGGAAGCGTGGCGCT
TTCTCATAGCTCACGCTGTAGGTATCTCAGTTCGGTGTAGGTCGTTCGCTCCAAGCTGGGCTGTGTGCAC
GAACCCCCCGTTCAGCCCGACCGCTGCGCCTTATCCGGTAACTATCGTCTTGAGTCCAACCCGGTAAGAC
ACGACTTATCGCCACTGGCAGCAGCCACTGGTAACAGGATTAGCAGAGCGAGGTATGTAGGCGGTGCTAC
AGAGTTCTTGAAGTGGTGGCCTAACTACGGCTACACTAGAAGAACAGTATTTGGTATCTGCGCTCTGCTG
AAGCCAGTTACCTTCGGAAAAAGAGTTGGTAGCTCTTGATCCGGCAAACAAACCACCGCTGGTAGCGGTG
GTTTTTTTGTTTGCAAGCAGCAGATTACGCGCAGAAAAAAAGGATCTCAAGAAGATCCTTTGATCTTTTC
TACGGGGTCTGACGCTCAGTGGAACGAAAACTCACGTTAAGGGATTTTGGTCATGAGATTATCAAAAAGG
ATCTTCACCTAGATCCTTTTAAATTAAAAATGAAGTTTTAAATCAATCTAAAGTATATATGAGTAAACTT
GGTCTGACAGTTACCAATGCTTAATCAGTGAGGCACCTATCTCAGCGATCTGTCTATTTCGTTCATCCAT
AGTTGCCTGACTCCCCGTCGTGTAGATAACTACGATACGGGAGGGCTTACCATCTGGCCCCAGTGCTGCA
ATGATACCGCGAGAACCACGCTCACCGGCTCCAGATTTATCAGCAATAAACCAGCCAGCCGGAAGGGCCG
AGCGCAGAAGTGGTCCTGCAACTTTATCCGCCTCCATCCAGTCTATTAATTGTTGCCGGGAAGCTAGAGT
AAGTAGTTCGCCAGTTAATAGTTTGCGCAACGTTGTTGCCATTGCTACAGGCATCGTGGTGTCACGCTCG
TCGTTTGGTATGGCTTCATTCAGCTCCGGTTCCCAACGATCAAGGCGAGTTACATGATCCCCCATGTTGT
GCAAAAAAGCGGTTAGCTCCTTCGGTCCTCCGATCGTTGTCAGAAGTAAGTTGGCCGCAGTGTTATCACT
CATGGTTATGGCAGCACTGCATAATTCTCTTACTGTCATGCCATCCGTAAGATGCTTTTCTGTGACTGGT
GAGTACTCAACCAAGTCATTCTGAGAATAGTGTATGCGGCGACCGAGTTGCTCTTGCCCGGCGTCAATAC
GGGATAATACCGCGCCACATAGCAGAACTTTAAAAGTGCTCATCATTGGAAAACGTTCTTCGGGGCGAAA
ACTCTCAAGGATCTTACCGCTGTTGAGATCCAGTTCGATGTAACCCACTCGTGCACCCAACTGATCTTCA
GCATCTTTTACTTTCACCAGCGTTTCTGGGTGAGCAAAAACAGGAAGGCAAAATGCCGCAAAAAAGGGAA
TAAGGGCGACACGGAAATGTTGAATACTCATACTCTTCCTTTTTCAATATTATTGAAGCATTTATCAAGG
TTATTGTCTCATGAGCGGATACATATTTGAATGTATTTAGAAAAATAAACAAATAGGGGTTCCGCGCACG
AATTGGCCAGCGCTGCCATTTTTGGGGTGAGGCCGTTCGCGGCCGAGGGGCGCAGCCCCTGGGGGGATGG
GAGGCCCGCGTTAGCGGGCCGGGAGGGTTCGAGAAGGGGGGGCACCCCCCTTCGGCGTGCGCGGTCACGC
GCACAGGGCGCAGCCCTGGTTAAAAACAAGGTTTATAAATATTGGTTTAAAAGCAGGTTAAAAGACAGGT
TAGCGGTGGCCGAAAAACGGGCGGAAACCCTTGCAAATGCTGGATTTTCTGCCTGTGGACAGCCCCTCAA
ATGTCAATAGGTGCGCCCCTCATCTGTCAGCACTCTGCCCCTCAAGTGTCAAGGATCGCGCCCCTCATCT
GTCAGTAGTCGCGCCCCTCAAGTGTCAATACCGCAGGGCACTTATCCCCAGGCTTGTCCACATCATCTGT
GGGAAACTCGCGTAAAATCAGGCGTTTTCGCCGATTTGCGAGGCTGGCCAGCTCCACGTCGCCGGCCGAA
ATCGAGCCTGCCCCTCATCTGTCAACGCCGCGCCGGGTGAGTCGGCCCCTCAAGTGTCAACGTCCGCCCC
TCATCTGTCAGTGAGGGCCAAGTTTTCCGCGAGGTATCCACAACGCCGGCGGCCGCGGTGTCTCGCACAC
GGCTTCGACGGCGTTTCTGGCGCGTTTGCAGGGCCATAGACGGCCGCCAGCCCAGCGGCGAGGGCAACCA
GCCCGGTGAGCGTCGCAAAGGAGATCCTGATCTGACTGATGGGCTGCCTGTATCGAGTGGTGATTTTGTG
CCGAGCTGCCGGTCGGGGAGCTGTTGGCTGGCTGGTGGCAGGATATATTGTGGTGTAAACAAATTGACGC
TTAGACAACTTAATAACACATTGCGGACGTTTTTAATGTACTGGGGTGGATGCAGTGGGCCCCAC
